>Addgene plasmid #21576 | Bmi1 shRNA1 | addgene full sequence | sequence record 139473 | Addgene NGS result
GGCCTCCGCGCCGGGTTTTGGCGCCTCCCGCGGGCGCCCCCCTCCTCACGGCGAGCGCTGCCACGTCAGA
CGAAGGGCGCAGCGAGCGTCCTGATCCTTCCGCCCGGACGCTCAGGACAGCGGCCCGCTGCTCATAAGAC
TCGGCCTTAGAACCCCAGTATCAGCAGAAGGACATTTTAGGACGGGACTTGGGTGACTCTAGGGCACTGG
TTTTCTTTCCAGAGAGCGGAACAGGCGAGGAAAAGTAGTCCCTTCTCGGCGATTCTGCGGAGGGATCTCC
GTGGGGCGGTGAACGCCGATGATTATATAAGGACGCGCCGGGTGTGGCACAGCTAGTTCCGTCGCAGCCG
GGATTTGGGTCGCGGTTCTTGTTTGTGGATCGCTGTGATCGTCACTTGGTGAGTAGCGGGCTGCTGGGCT
GGCCGGGGCTTTCGTGGCCGCCGGGCCGCTCGGTGGGACGGAAGCGTGTGGAGAGACCGCCAAGGGCTGT
AGTCTGGGTCCGCGAGCAAGGTTGCCCTGAACTGGGGGTTGGGGGGAGCGCAGCAAAATGGCGGCTGTTC
CCGAGTCTTGAATGGAAGACGCTTGTGAGGCGGGCTGTGAGGTCGTTGAAACAAGGTGGGGGGCATGGTG
GGCGGCAAGAACCCAAGGTCTTGAGGCCTTCGCTAATGCGGGAAAGCTCTTATTCGGGTGAGATGGGCTG
GGGCACCATCTGGGGACCCTGACGTGAAGTTTGTCACTGACTGGAGAACTCGGTTTGTCGTCTGTTGCGG
GGGCGGCAGTTATGGCGGTGCCGTTGGGCAGTGCACCCGTACCTTTGGGAGCGCGCGCCCTCGTCGTGTC
GTGACGTCACCCGTTCTGTTGGCTTATAATGCAGGGTGGGGCCACCTGCCGGTAGGTGTGCGGTAGGCTT
TTCTCCGTCGCAGGACGCAGGGTTCGGGCCTAGGGTAGGCTCTCCTGAATCGACAGGCGCCGGACCTCTG
GTGAGGGGAGGGATAAGTGAGGCGTCAGTTTCTTTGGTCGGTTTTATGTACCTATCTTCTTAAGTAGCTG
AAGCTCCGGTTTTGAACTATGCGCTCGGGGTTGGCGAGTGTGTTTTGTGAAGTTTTTTAGGCACCTTTTG
AAATGTAATCATTTGGGTCAATATGTAATTTTCAGTGTTAGACTAGTACCGGTCGCCACCATGGTGAGCA
AGGGCGAGGAGCTGTTCACCGGGGTGGTGCCCATCCTGGTCGAGCTGGACGGCGACGTAAACGGCCACAA
GTTCAGCGTGTCCGGCGAGGGCGAGGGCGATGCCACCTACGGCAAGCTGACCCTGAAGTTCATCTGCACC
ACCGGCAAGCTGCCCGTGCCCTGGCCCACCCTCGTGACCACCCTGACCTACGGCGTGCAGTGCTTCAGCC
GCTACCCCGACCACATGAAGCAGCACGACTTCTTCAAGTCCGCCATGCCCGAAGGCTACGTCCAGGAGCG
CACCATCTTCTTCAAGGACGACGGCAACTACAAGACCCGCGCCGAGGTGAAGTTCGAGGGCGACACCCTG
GTGAACCGCATCGAGCTGAAGGGCATCGACTTCAAGGAGGACGGCAACATCCTGGGGCACAAGCTGGAGT
ACAACTACAACAGCCACAACGTCTATATCATGGCCGACAAGCAGAAGAACGGCATCAAGGTGAACTTCAA
GATCCGCCACAACATCGAGGACGGCAGCGTGCAGCTCGCCGACCACTACCAGCAGAACACCCCCATCGGC
GACGGCCCCGTGCTGCTGCCCGACAACCACTACCTGAGCACCCAGTCCGCCCTGAGCAAAGACCCCAACG
AGAAGCGCGATCACATGGTCCTGCTGGAGTTCGTGACCGCCGCCGGGATCACTCTCGGCATGGACGAGCT
GTACAAGTAAAGCAATTCGATATCAAGCTTATCGATAATCAACCTCTGGATTACAAAATTTGTGAAAGAT
TGACTGGTATTCTTAACTATGTTGCTCCTTTTACGCTATGTGGATACGCTGCTTTAATGCCTTTGTATCA
TGCTATTGCTTCCCGTATGGCTTTCATTTTCTCCTCCTTGTATAAATCCTGGTTGCTGTCTCTTTATGAG
GAGTTGTGGCCCGTTGTCAGGCAACGTGGCGTGGTGTGCACTGTGTTTGCTGACGCAACCCCCACTGGTT
GGGGCATTGCCACCACCTGTCAGCTCCTTTCCGGGACTTTCGCTTTCCCCCTCCCTATTGCCACGGCGGA
ACTCATCGCCGCCTGCCTTGCCCGCTGCTGGACAGGGGCTCGGCTGTTGGGCACTGACAATTCCGTGGTG
TTGTCGGGGAAATCATCGTCCTTTCCTTGGCTGCTCGCCTGTGTTGCCACCTGGATTCTGCGCGGGACGT
CCTTCTGCTACGTCCCTTCGGCCCTCAATCCAGCGGACCTTCCTTCCCGCGGCCTGCTGCCGGCTCTGCG
GCCTCTTCCGCGTCTTCGCCTTCGCCCTCAGACGAGTCGGATCTCCCTTTGGGCCGCCTCCCCGCATCGA
TACCGTCGACCTCGAGACCTAGAAAAACATGGAGCAATCACAAGTAGCAATACAGCAGCTACCAATGCTG
ATTGTGCCTGGCTAGAAGCACAAGAGGAGGAGGAGGTGGGTTTTCCAGTCACACCTCAGGTACCTTTAAG
ACCAATGACTTACAAGGCAGCTGTAGATCTTAGCCACTTTTTAAAAGAAAAGGGGGGACTGGAAGGGCTA
ATTCACTCCCAACGAAGACAAGATATCCTTGATCTGTGGATCTACCACACACAAGGCTACTTCCCTGATT
GGCAGAACTACACACCAGGGCCAGGGATCAGATATCCACTGACCTTTGGATGGTGCTACAAGCTAGTACC
AGTTGAGCAAGAGAAGGTAGAAGAAGCCAATGAAGGAGAGAACACCCGCTTGTTACACCCTGTGAGCCTG
CATGGGATGGATGACCCGGAGAGAGAAGTATTAGAGTGGAGGTTTGACAGCCGCCTAGCATTTCATCACA
TGGCCCGAGAGCTGCATCCGGACTGTACTGGGTCTCTCTGGTTAGACCAGATCTGAGCCTGGGAGCTCTC
TGGCTAACTAGGGAACCCACTGCTTAAGCCTCAATAAAGCTTGCCTTGAGTGCTTCAAGTAGTGTGTGCC
CGTCTGTTGTGTGACTCTGGTAACTAGAGATCCCTCAGACCCTTTTAGTCAGTGTGGAAAATCTCTAGCA
GAAACCCGCTGATCAGCCTCGACTGTGCCTTCTAGTTGCCAGCCATCTGTTGTTTGCCCCTCCCCCGTGC
CTTCCTTGACCCTGGAAGGTGCCACTCCCACTGTCCTTTCCTAATAAAATGAGGAAATTGCATCGCATTG
TCTGAGTAGGTGTCATTCTATTCTGGGGGGTGGGGTGGGGCAGGACAGCAAGGGGGAGGATTGGGAAGAC
AATAGCAGGCATGCTGGGGATGCGGTGGGCTCTATGGCTTCTGAGGCGGAAAGAACCAGCTGGGGCTCTA
GGGGGTATCCCC
[124 nt withheld, positions 3513-3636]
C
[91 nt withheld, positions 3638-3728]
A
[49 nt withheld, positions 3730-3778]
CCTTTGACGTTGGAGTCCACGTTCTTT
[37 nt withheld, positions 3806-3842]
ACCCTATCTCGGTCTATTCTTTTGATTTATAAGGGATTTTGCCGATTTCGGCCTATTGGTTAAAAAATGA
GCTGATTTAACAAAAATTTAACGCGAATTAATTCTGTGGAATGTGTGTCAGTTAGGGTGTGGAAAGTCCC
CAGGCTCCCCAGCAGGCAGAAGTATGCAAAGCATGCATCTCAATTAGTCAGCAACCAGGTGTGGAAAGTC
CCCAGGCTCCCCAGCAGGCAGAAGTATGCAAAGCATGCATCTCAATTAGTCAGCAACCATAGTCCCGCCC
CTAACTCCGCCCATCCCGCCCCTAACTCCGCCCAGTTCCGCCCATTCTCCGCCCCATGGCTGACTAATTT
TTTTTATTTATGCAGAGGCCGAGGCCGCCTCTGCCTCTGAGCTATTCCAGAAGTAGTGAGGAGGCTTTTT
TGGAGGCCTAGGCTTTTGCAAAAAGCTCCCGGGAGCTTGTATATCCATTTTCGGATCTGATCAGCACGTG
TTGACAATTAATCATCGGCATAGTATATCGGCATAGTATAATACGACAAGGTGAGGAACTAAACCATGGC
CAAGTTGACCAGTGCCGTTCCGGTGCTCACCGCGCGCGACGTCGCCGGAGCGGTCGAGTTCTGGACCGAC
CGGCTCGGGTTCTCCCGGGACTTCGTGGAGGACGACTTCGCCGGTGTGGTCCGGGACGACGTGACCCTGT
TCATCAGCGCGGTCCAGGACCAGGTGGTGCCGGACAACACCCTGGCCTGGGTGTGGGTGCGCGGCCTGGA
CGAGCTGTACGCCGAGTGGTCGGAGGTCGTGTCCACGAACTTCCGGGACGCCTCCGGGCCGGCCATGACC
GAGATCGGCGAGCAGCCGTGGGGGCGGGAGTTCGCCCTGCGCGACCCGGCCGGCAACTGCGTGCACTTCG
TGGCCGAGGAGCAGGACTGACACGTGCTACGAGATTTCGATTCCACCGCCGCCTTCTATGAAAGGTTGGG
CTTCGGAATCGTTTTCCGGGACGCCGGCTGGATGATCCTCCAGCGCGGGGATCTCATGCTGGAGTTCTTC
GCCCACCCCAACTTGTTTATTGCAGCTTATAATGGTTACAAATAAAGCAATAGCATCACAAATTTCACAA
ATAAAGCATTTTTTTCACTGCATTCTAGTTGTGGTTTGTCCAAACTCATCAATGTATCTTATCATGTCTG
TATACCGTCGACCTCTAGCTAGAGCTTGGCGTAATCATGGTCATAGCTGTTTCCTGTGTGAAATTGTTAT
CCGCTCACAATTCCACACAACATACGAGCCGGAAGCATAAAGTGTAAAGCCTGGGGTGCCTAATGAGTGA
GCTAACTCACATTAATTGCGTTGCGCTCACTGCCCGCTTTCCAGTCGGGAAACCTGTCGTGCCAGCTGCA
TTAATGAATCGGCCAACGCGCGGGGAGAGGCGGTTTGCGTATTGGGCGCTCTTCCGCTTCCTCGCTCACT
GACTCGCTGCGCTCGGTCGTTCGGCTGCGGCGAGCGGTATCAGCTCACTCAAAGGCGGTAATACGGTTAT
CCACAGAATCAGGGGATAACGCAGGAAAGAACATGTGAGCAAAAGGCCAGCAAAAGGCCAGGAACCGTAA
AAAGGCCGCGTTGCTGGCGTTTTTCCATAGGCTCCGCCCCCCTGACGAGCATCACAAAAATCGACGCTCA
AGTCAGAGGTGGCGAAACCCGACAGGACTATAAAGATACCAGGCGTTTCCCCCTGGAAGCTCCCTCGTGC
GCTCTCCTGTTCCGACCCTGCCGCTTACCGGATACCTGTCCGCCTTTCTCCCTTCGGGAAGCGTGGCGCT
TTCTCATAGCTCACGCTGTAGGTATCTCAGTTCGGTGTAGGTCGTTCGCTCCAAGCTGGGCTGTGTGCAC
GAACCCCCCGTTCAGCCCGACCGCTGCGCCTTATCCGGTAACTATCGTCTTGAGTCCAACCCGGTAAGAC
ACGACTTATCGCCACTGGCAGCAGCCACTGGTAACAGGATTAGCAGAGCGAGGTATGTAGGCGGTGCTAC
AGAGTTCTTGAAGTGGTGGCCTAACTACGGCTACACTAGAAGAACAGTATTTGGTATCTGCGCTCTGCTG
AAGCCAGTTACCTTCGGAAAAAGAGTTGGTAGCTCTTGATCCGGCAAACAAACCACCGCTGGTAGCGGTG
GTTTTTTTGTTTGCAAGCAGCAGATTACGCGCAGAAAAAAAGGATCTCAAGAAGATCCTTTGATCTTTTC
TACGGGGTCTGACGCTCAGTGGAACGAAAACTCACGTTAAGGGATTTTGGTCATGAGATTATCAAAAAGG
ATCTTCACCTAGATCCTTTTAAATTAAAAATGAAGTTTTAAATCAATCTAAAGTATATATGAGTAAACTT
GGTCTGACAGTTACCAATGCTTAATCAGTGAGGCACCTATCTCAGCGATCTGTCTATTTCGTTCATCCAT
AGTTGCCTGACTCCCCGTCGTGTAGATAACTACGATACGGGAGGGCTTACCATCTGGCCCCAGTGCTGCA
ATGATACCGCGAGACCCACGCTCACCGGCTCCAGATTTATCAGCAATAAACCAGCCAGCCGGAAGGGCCG
AGCGCAGAAGTGGTCCTGCAACTTTATCCGCCTCCATCCAGTCTATTAATTGTTGCCGGGAAGCTAGAGT
AAGTAGTTCGCCAGTTAATAGTTTGCGCAACGTTGTTGCCATTGCTACAGGCATCGTGGTGTCACGCTCG
TCGTTTGGTATGGCTTCATTCAGCTCCGGTTCCCAACGATCAAGGCGAGTTACATGATCCCCCATGTTGT
GCAAAAAAGCGGTTAGCTCCTTCGGTCCTCCGATCGTTGTCAGAAGTAAGTTGGCCGCAGTGTTATCACT
CATGGTTATGGCAGCACTGCATAATTCTCTTACTGTCATGCCATCCGTAAGATGCTTTTCTGTGACTGGT
GAGTACTCAACCAAGTCATTCTGAGAATAGTGTATGCGGCGACCGAGTTGCTCTTGCCCGGCGTCAATAC
GGGATAATACCGCGCCACATAGCAGAACTTTAAAAGTGCTCATCATTGGAAAACGTTCTTCGGGGCGAAA
ACTCTCAAGGATCTTACCGCTGTTGAGATCCAGTTCGATGTAACCCACTCGTGCACCCAACTGATCTTCA
GCATCTTTTACTTTCACCAGCGTTTCTGGGTGAGCAAAAACAGGAAGGCAAAATGCCGCAAAAAAGGGAA
TAAGGGCGACACGGAAATGTTGAATACTCATACTCTTCCTTTTTCAATATTATTGAAGCATTTATCAGGG
TTATTGTCTCATGAGCGGATACATATTTGAATGTATTTAGAAAAATAAACAAATAGGGGTTCCGCGCACA
TTTCCCCGAAAAGTGCCACCTGACGTCGACGGATCGGGAGATCTCCCGATCCCCTATGGTGCACTCTCAG
TACAATCTGCTCTGATGCCGCATAGTTAAGCCAGTATCTGCTCCCTGCTTGTGTGTTGGAGGTCGCTGAG
TAGTGCGCGAGCAAAATTTAAGCTACAACAAGGCAAGGCTTGACCGACAATTGCATGAAGAATCTGCTTA
GGGTTAGGCGTTTTGCGCTGCTTCGCGATGTACGGGCCAGATATACGCGTTGACATTGATTATTGACTAG
TTATTAATAGTAATCAATTACGGGGTCATTAGTTCATAGCCCATATATGGAGTTCCGCGTTACATAACTT
ACGGTAAATGGCCCGCCTGGCTGACCGCCCAACGACCCCCGCCCATTGACGTCAATAATGACGTATGTTC
CCATAGTAACGCCAATAGGGACTTTCCATTGACGTCAATGGGTGGAGTATTTACGGTAAACTGCCCACTT
GGCAGTACATCAAGTGTATCATATGCCAAGTACGCCCCCTATTGACGTCAATGACGGTAAATGGCCCGCC
TGGCATTATGCCCAGTACATGACCTTATGGGACTTTCCTACTTGGCAGTACATCTACGTATTAGTCATCG
CTATTACCATGGTGATGCGGTTTTGGCAGTACATCAATGGGCGTGGATAGCGGTTTGACTCACGGGGATT
TCCAAGTCTCCACCCCATTGACGTCAATGGGAGTTTGTTTTGGCACCAAAATCAACGGGACTTTCCAAAA
TGTCGTAACAACTCCGCCCCATTGACGCAAATGGGCGGTAGGCGTGTACGGTGGGAGGTCTATATAAGCA
GCGCGTTTTGCCTGTACTGGGTCTCTCTGGTTAGACCAGATCTGAGCCTGGGAGCTCTCTGGCTAACTAG
GGAACCCACTGCTTAAGCCTCAATAAAGCTTGCCTTGAGTGCTTCAAGTAGTGTGTGCCCGTCTGTTGTG
TGACTCTGGTAACTAGAGATCCCTCAGACCCTTTTAGTCAGTGTGGAAAATCTCTAGCAGTGGCGCCCGA
ACAGGGACTTGAAAGCGAAAGGGAAACCAGAGGAGCTCTCTCGACGCAGGACTCGGCTTGCTGAAGCGCG
CACGGCAAGAGGCGAGGGGCGGCGACTGGTGAGTACGCCAAAAATTTTGACTAGCGGAGGCTAGAAGGAG
AGAGATGGGTGCGAGAGCGTCAGTATTAAGCGGGGGAGAATTAGATCGCGATGGGAAAAAATTCGGTTAA
GGCCAGGGGGAAAGAAAAAATATAAATTAAAACATATAGTATGGGCAAGCAGGGAGCTAGAACGATTCGC
AGTTAATCCTGGCCTGTTAGAAACATCAGAAGGCTGTAGACAAATACTGGGACAGCTACAACCATCCCTT
CAGACAGGATCAGAAGAACTTAGATCATTATATAATACAGTAGCAACCCTCTATTGTGTGCATCAAAGGA
TAGAGATAAAAGACACCAAGGAAGCTTTAGACAAGATAGAGGAAGAGCAAAACAAAAGTAAGACCACCGC
ACAGCAAGCGGCCGCTGATCTTCAGACCTGGAGGAGGAGATATGAGGGACAATTGGAGAAGTGAATTATA
TAAATATAAAGTAGTAAAAATTGAACCATTAGGAGTAGCACCCACCAAGGCAAAGAGAAGAGTGGTGCAG
AGAGAAAAAAGAGCAGTGGGAATAGGAGCTTTGTTCCTTGGGTTCTTGGGAGCAGCAGGAAGCACTATGG
GCGCAGCGTCAATGACGCTGACGGTACAGGCCAGACAATTATTGTCTGGTATAGTGCAGCAGCAGAACAA
TTTGCTGAGGGCTATTGAGGCGCAACAGCATCTGTTGCAACTCACAGTCTGGGGCATCAAGCAGCTCCAG
GCAAGAATCCTGGCTGTGGAAAGATACCTAAAGGATCAACAGCTCCTGGGGATTTGGGGTTGCTCTGGAA
AACTCATTTGCACCACTGCTGTGCCTTGGAATGCTAGTTGGAGTAATAAATCTCTGGAACAGATTTGGAA
TCACACGACCTGGATGGAGTGGGACAGAGAAATTAACAATTACACAAGCTTAATACACTCCTTAATTGAA
GAATCGCAAAACCAGCAAGAAAAGAATGAACAAGAATTATTGGAATTAGATAAATGGGCAAGTTTGTGGA
ATTGGTTTAACATAACAAATTGGCTGTGGTATATAAAATTATTCATAATGATAGTAGGAGGCTTGGTAGG
TTTAAGAATAGTTTTTGCTGTACTTTCTATAGTGAATAGAGTTAGGCAGGGATATTCACCATTATCGTTT
CAGACCCACCTCCCAACCCCGAGGGGACCCGACAGGCCCGAAGGAATAGAAGAAGAAGGTGGAGAGAGAG
ACAGAGACAGATCCATTCGATTAGTGAACGGATCGGCACTGCGTGCGCCAATTCTGCAGACAAATGGCAG
TATTCATCCACAATTTTAAAAGAAAAGGGGGGATTGGGGGGTACAGTGCAGGGGAAAGAATAGTAGACAT
AATAGCAACAGACATACAAACTAAAGAATTACAAAAACAAATTACAAAAATTCAAAATTTTCGGGTTTAT
TACAGGGACAGCAGAGATCCAGTTTGGTTAATTAAGAAAGGATCCGAAAGAATTCGCCCTTAGATCTCTA
GACAAAAAAGAGATAATAAGCTTGTCTATCTCTTGAATAGACAAGCTTATTATCTCGGGAAAGAGTGGTC
TCATACAGAACTTATAAGATTCCCAAATCCAAAGACATTTCACGTTTATGGTGATTTCCCAGAACACATA
GCGACATGCAAATATTGCAGGGCGCCACTCCCCTGTCCCTCACAGCCATCTTCCTGCCAGGGCGCACGCG
CGCTGGGTGTTCCCGCCTAGTGACACTGGGCCCGCGATTCCTTGGAGCGGGTTGATGACGTCAGCGTTCT
TAATTAACCCGTGTCGGCTCCAGATCT
Features (pLannotate 1.2.2; 31 found; start..end, strand, type, name):
      1..1168    +  promoter       UbC promoter: human ubiquitin C promoter
   1181..1900    +  CDS            EGFP: the original enhanced GFP (Yang et al., 1996) mammalian codon-optimized
   1904..1927    +  misc_feature   MCS (fragment): pBluescript multiple cloning site
   1927..2515    +  misc_feature   WPRE: woodchuck hepatitis virus posttranscriptional regulatory element
   2452..3033    +  CDS            nef (fragment): NEF_HV1H2 - Experimental evidence at protein level: Swiss-Prot protein existence level 1. Extracellular Nef protein targets CD4(+) T-lymphocytes for apoptosis by interacting with CXCR4 surface receptors. From Human immunodeficiency virus type 1 group M subtype B (isolate HXB2) (HIV-1).
   3040..3220    +  LTR            5' LTR (truncated): truncated 5' long terminal repeat (LTR) from HIV-1
   3243..3467    +  polyA_signal   bGH poly(A) signal: bovine growth hormone polyadenylation signal
   3471..3492    +  promoter       SV40 promoter (fragment): SV40 enhancer and early promoter
   3513..3941    +  rep_origin     f1 ori (sequence partly withheld): f1 bacteriophage origin of replication; arrow indicates direction of (+) strand synthesis
   3955..4284    +  promoter       SV40 promoter: SV40 enhancer and early promoter
   4332..4379    +  promoter       EM7 promoter: synthetic bacterial promoter&nbsp
   4398..4772    +  CDS            BleoR: antibiotic-binding protein; Sh ble from Streptoalloteichus hindustanus; confers resistance to bleomycin, phleomycin, and Zeocin™
   4782..4907    +  CDS            ble (fragment): BLE_KLEPN - Experimental evidence at protein level: Swiss-Prot protein existence level 1. Binding protein with a strong affinity to the bleomycin family of antibiotics. Binds to CL990; an antimitotic-antibiotic compound. From Klebsiella pneumoniae.
   4902..5023    +  polyA_signal   SV40 poly(A) signal: SV40 polyadenylation signal
   5096..5112    -  protein_bind   lac operator: The lac repressor binds to the lac operator to inhibit transcription in E. coli. This inhibition can be relieved by adding lactose or isopropyl-β-D-thiogalactopyranoside (IPTG). lac repressor encoded by lacI
   5120..5150    -  promoter       lac promoter: promoter for the E. coli lac operon
   5165..5186    -  protein_bind   CAP binding site: CAP binding activates transcription in the presence of cAMP. E. coli catabolite activator protein
   5199..5291    -  CDS            lacI (fragment): lac repressor; lacI; The lac repressor binds to the lac operator to inhibit transcription in E. coli. This inhibition can be relieved by adding lactose or isopropyl-β-D-thiogalactopyranoside (IPTG).
   5474..6062    -  rep_origin     ori: high-copy-number ColE1/pMB1/pBR322/pUC origin of replication
   6233..7093    -  CDS            AmpR: β-lactamase; bla; confers resistance to ampicillin, carbenicillin, and related antibiotics
   7094..7198    -  promoter       AmpR promoter: bla
   7257..7309    -  misc_feature   bom (fragment): basis of mobility region from pBR322
   7464..7843    +  enhancer       CMV enhancer: human cytomegalovirus immediate early enhancer
   7844..8043    +  promoter       CMV promoter: human cytomegalovirus (CMV) immediate early promoter
   8061..8241    +  LTR            5' LTR (truncated): truncated 5' long terminal repeat (LTR) from HIV-1
   8288..8413    +  misc_feature   HIV-1 Ψ: packaging signal of human immunodeficiency virus type 1
   8397..8760    +  CDS            HIV-1 gag (fragment): gag protein from human immunodeficiency virus 1; gag
   8906..9139    +  misc_feature   RRE: The Rev response element (RRE) of HIV-1 allows for Rev-dependent mRNA export from the nucleus to the cytoplasm.
   9516..9616    +  CDS            Rev (fragment): human immunodeficiency virus 1 (HIV-1) Rev protein; rev; enhances nuclear export of unspliced and incompletely spliced viral mRNAs
   9666..9783    +  misc_feature   cPPT/CTS: central polypurine tract and central termination sequence of HIV-1
   9927..10141   -  promoter       H1 promoter: human H1 RNA promoter
