[The description below was written by a language model from this plasmid's Addgene catalogue record and pLannotate feature annotations shown in this document.]
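Description:
Bmi1 shRNA1 is a third-generation-style HIV-1 lentiviral transfer plasmid built on the FUGW-H1 backbone for RNA interference against mouse Bmi1 (also known as Bmi-1 or Pcgf4), a Polycomb group gene. The insert is a short hairpin-encoding oligonucleotide of about 60 bp, cloned by restriction digestion, whose 19-nucleotide target lies within the Bmi1 open reading frame. The feature table does not annotate the hairpin itself, but it shows a human H1 RNA polymerase III promoter, oriented opposite to the rest of the viral cassette and sitting between the cPPT/CTS and the UbC promoter, which is presumably what drives shRNA transcription. A separate human ubiquitin C promoter drives EGFP, followed by a WPRE to enhance transcript expression, so transduced cells can be identified or sorted by green fluorescence while the hairpin is expressed.

The viral genome is transcribed in packaging cells from a CMV enhancer/promoter fused to a truncated 5' LTR, and it carries the HIV-1 Ψ packaging signal with a partial gag sequence, the RRE for Rev-dependent nuclear export, and the cPPT/CTS, ending in a truncated 3' LTR with a downstream bGH polyadenylation signal. Outside the viral region, the plasmid has a high-copy ColE1/pUC origin, ampicillin resistance for bacterial selection, an f1 origin, and an SV40/EM7-driven bleomycin/Zeocin resistance cassette. It is maintained in recombination-deficient bacterial strains, as is usual for LTR-containing vectors. The associated study used Bmi-1 knockdown to examine neural stem cell self-renewal during development and the role of the p21-Rb pathway.
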