Addgene plasmid #21576: Bmi1 shRNA1
Depositing lab: Sally Temple. Depositing organization: Regenerative Research Foundation. Publication: shRNA knockdown of Bmi-1 reveals a critical role for p21-Rb pathway in NSC self-renewal during development. Fasano CA, Dimos JT, Ivanova NB, Lowry N, Lemischka IR, Temple S. Cell Stem Cell. 2007 Jun 7. 1(1):87-99. 10.1016/j.stem.2007.04.001 PubMed 18371338.
Backbone
  Vector backbone: FUGW-H1
  Backbone manufacturer: Ivanova, NB
  Backbone size w/o insert (bp): 10130
  Vector type: Mammalian Expression, Lentiviral
Growth in bacteria
  Bacterial resistance: Ampicillin, 100 μg/mL
  Growth temperature: 37°C
  Growth strain: Stbl3
  Growth instructions: Stable2 bacteria
  Copy number: High Copy
Gene/Insert
  Gene/Insert name: Bmi-1
  Species: M. musculus (mouse)
  Insert size (bp): 60
  GenBank ID: NM_007552
  Entrez Gene: Bmi1 (a.k.a. Bmi-1, Pcgf4)
  Cloning method: Restriction Enzyme; 5′ cloning site Xba1 (not destroyed); 3′ cloning site Sma1 (destroyed during cloning)
  Sequencing primers: 5′ n/a; 3′ n/a
Terms and licenses: Academic/Nonprofit Terms; Industry Terms: Not Available to Industry
Depositor comments: This plasmid targets the open reading frame of BMI-1. The 19mer target sequence is: GAGATAATAAGCTTGTCTA
How to cite: Bmi1 shRNA1 was a gift from Sally Temple (Addgene plasmid # 21576 ; http://n2t.net/addgene:21576 ; RRID:Addgene_21576)
