>Addgene plasmid #21576 | Bmi1 shRNA1 | addgene partial sequence | sequence record 30660 | 21576 with H1
TTTGGATTGGGATCTTATAAGTTCTGTATGAGACCACTCTTTCCCGAGATAATAAGCTTGTCTATTCAAG
AGATAGACAAGCTTATTATCTCTTTTTTGTCTAGAGATCTAAGGGCGAATTCTTTCGGATCCTTTCTTAA
TTAACCAAACTGGATCTCTGCTGTCCCTGTAATAAACCCGAAAATTTTGAATTTTTGTAATTTGTTTTTG
TAATTCTTTAGTTTGTATGTCTGTTGCTATTATGTCTACTATTCTTTCCCCTGCACTGTACCCCCCAATC
CCCCCTTTTCTTTTAAAATTGTGGATGAATACTGCCATTTGTCTGCAGAATTGGCGCACGCAGTGCCGAT
CCGTTCACTAATCGAATGGATCTGTCTCTGTCTCTCTCTCCACCTTCTTCTTCTATTCCTTCGGGCCTGT
CGGGTCCCCTCGGGGTTGGGAGGTGGGTCTGAAACGATAATGGTGAATATCCCTGCCTAACTCTATTCAC
TATAGAAAGTACAGCAAAAACTATTCTTAAACCTACCAAGCCTCCTACTATCATTATGAATAATTTTATA
TACCACAGCCAATTTGTTATGTTAAACCAATTCCACAAACTTGCCCATTTATCTAATTCCAATAATTCTT
GTTCATTCTTTTCTTGCTGGTTTTGCGATTCTTCAATTAAGGAGTGTATTAAGCTTGTGTAATTGTTAAT
TTCTCTGTCCCACTCCATCCAGGTCGTGTGATTCCAAATCTGTTCCAGAGATTTATTACTCCAACTAGCA
TTCCAAGGCACAGCAGTGGTGCAAATGAGTTTTCCAGAGCAACCCCCAAATCCCCAGGAGCTGTTGATCC
TTTAGGTATCTTTCCACAGCCAGGATTCTTGCCTGGAGCTGCTTGATGCCCAGACTGTGAGTTGCA
