>Addgene plasmid #21576 | Bmi1 shRNA1 | addgene partial sequence | sequence record 30661 | 21576 with EGFP-N
GGGAGCTCTGCCTGCTACCATGGTGGCGACCGGTACTAGTCTAACACTGAAAATTACATATTGACCCAAA
TGATTACATTTCAAAAGGTGCCTAAAAAACTTCACAAAACACACTCGCCAACCCCGAGCGCATAGTTCAA
AACCGGAGCTTCAGCTACTTAAGAAGATAGGTACATAAAACCGACCAAAGAAACTGACGCCTCACTTATC
CCTCCCCTCACCAGAGGTCCGGCGCCTGTCGATTCAGGAGAGCCTACCCTAGGCCCGAACCCTGCGTCCT
GCGACGGAGAAAAGCCTACCGCACACCTACCGGCAGGTGGCCCCACCCTGCATTATAAGCCAACAGAACG
GGTGACGTCACGACACGACGAGGGCGCGCGCTCCCAAAGGTACGGGTGCACTGCCCAACGGCACCGCCAT
AACTGCCGCCCCCGCAACAGACGACAAACCGAGTTCTCCAGTCAGTGACAAACTTCACGTCAGGGTCCCC
AGATGGTGCCCCAGCCCATCTCACCCGAATAAGAGCTTTCCCGCATTAGCGAAGGCCTCAAGACCTTGGG
TTCTTGCCGCCCACCATGCCCCCCACCTTGTTTCAACGACCTCACAGCCCGCCTCACAAGCGTCTTCCAT
TCAAGACTCGGGAACAGCCGCCATTTTGCTGCGCTCCCCCCAACCCCCAGTTCAGGGCAACCTTGCTCGC
GGACCCAGACTACAGCCCTTGGCGGTCTCTCCACACGCTTCCGTCCCACCGAGCGGCCCGGCGGCCACGA
AAGCCCCGGCCAGCCCAGCAGCCCGCTACTCACCAAGTGACGATCACAGCGATCCACAAACAAGAACCGC
GACCCAAATCCCGGCTGCGACGGAACTAGCTGTGCCACACCCGGCGCGTCCTTATATAATCATCGGCGTT
CACCGCCCCACGGAGATCCCTTCGCANAATCGCCGAGAAGGGACTACTTTTTCTCGCCTGTTCCGCTCTC
TGGAAAAAAACCAGTGCCCTANAGTCACCNAAGTTCCGGTCCTA
